>Addgene plasmid #20186 | 3XFlagNICD4 | addgene partial sequence | sequence record 56615 | CMV-F 5'-CGCAAATGGGCGGTAGGCGTG-3'
TAAGCAGAGCTCGTTTAGTGAACCGTCAGAATTCACCATGGACTACAAAGACCATGACGGTGATTATAAA
GATCATGATATCGATTACAAGGATGACGATGACAAGCTTGTCCTCCAGCTCATTCGGCGACGGCGACGAG
AACATGGGGCCCTGTGGCTGCCCCCTGGTTTCATTCGAAGGCCTCAGACACAGCAGGCACCCCACCGGCG
GAGGCCCCCACTGGGCGAGGACAACATTGGTCTTAAGGCACTGAAGCCAGAGGCCGAAGTGGATGAGGAT
GGAGTGGCCATGTGCTCGGGCCCTGAAGAGGGAGAGGCTGAAGAAACAGCCTCAGCCTCCAGGTGCCAGC
TTTGGCCGCTCAACAGCGGCTGTGGAGAGCTCCCCCAGGCAGCCATGCTGACCCCTCCTCAGGAGTGTGA
ATCGGAGGTTCTGGATGTGGACACCTGTGGACCTGATGGGGTGACACCCCTGATGTCAGCCGTCTTCTGT
GGGGGAGTGCAGTCCACGACTGGGGCTAGTCCACAGAGACTGGGGCTAGGAAATCTGGAACCCTGGGAAC
CACTGCTGGATAGAGGGGCCTGCCCCCAGGCTCACACTGTGGGCACTGGAGAGACGCCTCTGCACCTAGC
TGCCAGATTCTCTCGGCCAACCGCTGCCCGCCGCCTCCTTGAGGCTGGAGCCAACCCCAACCAGCCAGAC
CGCGCTGGGCGCACCCCACTTCACACTGCTGTGGCTGCCGACGCTCGGGAGGTTTGCCAGCTCCTATTGG
CCAGCAGACAGACTACGGTGGACGCCCGCACAGAGGACGGGACTACACCTTTGATGCTGGCTGCCAGGCT
GGCCGTGGAGGACCTGGTTGAAGAATTGATCGCAGCCCGAGCAGATGTAGGAGCCAGGGATAAAAGGGGA
AAAACTGCACTGCACTGGGCCGCTGCTGTGAACAACGCCCGAGCCGCC
