>Addgene plasmid #20186 | 3XFlagNICD4 | addgene partial sequence | sequence record 56616 | hGH-pA-R 5'-CCAGCTTGGTTCCCAATAGA-3'
GGTTGTCTTCCCAACTTGCCCCTTGCTCCATACCACCCCCCTCCACCCCATAATATTATAGAAGGACACC
TAGTCAGACAAAATGATGCAACTTAATTTTATTAGGACAAGGCTGGTGGGCACTGGAGTGGCAACTTCCA
GGGCCAGGAGAGGCACTGGGGAGGGGTCACAGGGATGCCACCCGGGATCCTCTAGACGGCTTCCGGTGCC
TAGTTCAGATTTCTTACAACCGAGTTTAAGGGAATCTCTTGGTGAACTGGAAGACCCCAGGCAACTTGAG
GGGATCCACGTTCTGGGGACGGGGTCAGGCTGGGAGGCGGGATCGGCGCACTGCAGGCGGAGCCGCAGGC
TTCCAGGGCCACCCAGTCGCGAGGCCAGTCATCCTGTGATGCCCTAGCCCCGCGTCGTCCACGGGAGCCC
GCGGAGAACCTGCGGCCGCGCGTGGTGGGGCCTCCGCAGCTTCCAGATCGGCTCCGGCAGCGAGCATACA
CCTTCCCTCCGCGCGCTCCCAAGTCCACCGACCAAGTGCGAGCCTGCAGACAGGCTCCGCCCCCGCGCGG
GCGCGCTCCCGCAGACAGCGTCCGGCAGCGCGGCGCGGCCCCGCCCCCCGGCGTGGTGCGTGCGTGCGCA
CGGGCCTCCTGCGTAGTCGGTCCAGCCCCTTCCAGCAGCGTTAGCAGGTCCCAGTGACTGCGCTGGCGGG
CCACATCTCCTGGGGCCAGCCCGGCCTGGTCTCGCAGTCCCCGGGCCGCCCCGAGCTCCAGCAACAGCTG
CGCCACCTCCACGGCTCCTTCGCGCGCTGCCAGGAAAAGCGGCGTCTGTTCCCTACTGTCCTGGGCATCT
TTATCCGCTCCAGCCTGGAGGAGAGAGCGGGCGGCTCGGGCGTTGTTCACAGCAGCGGCCC
