[The description below was written by a language model from this plasmid's Addgene catalogue record.]
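Description:
3XFlagNICD4 is a mammalian expression plasmid built on the commercial p3XFLAG-CMV-7 backbone (about 4.7 kb without insert). It is maintained in E. coli as a high-copy plasmid under ampicillin selection. The record does not list a mammalian selection marker or give a feature map, so details of the origin and other backbone elements are not stated. The use of an hGH polyA reverse sequencing primer suggests that the expression cassette ends in a human growth hormone polyadenylation signal.

The payload is a roughly 1.5 kb fragment encoding the mouse Notch4 intracellular domain (NICD4), spanning Val-1463 to Asn-1964 of the full-length receptor. It was PCR-amplified from an Int-3 plasmid containing Notch4 and cloned between the HindIII and XbaI sites, both of which remain intact. Transcription is driven by the CMV promoter, a strong constitutive promoter in most mammalian cell lines. The backbone supplies an N-terminal 3xFLAG epitope fused in frame to the insert, so the protein can be detected or immunoprecipitated with anti-FLAG antibodies.

The intracellular domain is the fragment normally released from a Notch receptor by ligand-induced proteolysis, and it acts in the nucleus with CSL as a transcriptional activator. Expressing it alone therefore gives a ligand-independent, constitutively active form of Notch4 signalling. The plasmid belongs to a set of NICD constructs cloned into the same vector. The associated study compared the target selectivity of vertebrate Notch proteins and examined how protein domains and CSL-binding site architecture influence activation. Typical uses would be transfection into cultured mammalian cells for reporter assays and comparison of Notch paralogue activity.
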