Addgene plasmid #20186: 3XFlagNICD4
Depositing lab: Raphael Kopan. Depositing organization: Washington University in Saint Louis. Publication: Target selectivity of vertebrate notch proteins. Collaboration between discrete domains and CSL-binding site architecture determines activation probability. Ong CT, Cheng HT, Chang LW, Ohtsuka T, Kageyama R, Stormo GD, Kopan R. J Biol Chem. 2006 Feb 24. 281(8):5106-19. 10.1074/jbc.M506108200 PubMed 16365048.
Backbone
  Vector backbone: p3XFLAG-CMV-7
  Backbone manufacturer: Sigma
  Backbone size w/o insert (bp): 4700
  Vector type: Mammalian Expression
Growth in bacteria
  Bacterial resistance: Ampicillin, 100 μg/mL
  Growth temperature: 37°C
  Growth strain: DH5alpha
  Copy number: High Copy
Gene/Insert
  Gene/Insert name: Notch 4 Intracellular Domain (alt names: NICD4; Notch 4)
  Species: M. musculus (mouse)
  Insert size (bp): 1503
  Mutation: Contains murine Notch 4 Intracellular Domain (Val-1463 to Asn-1964)
  GenBank ID: NM_010929.2 NP_035059.2
  Entrez Gene: Notch4 (a.k.a. Int-3, Int3, N4)
  Promoter: CMV
  Tag / fusion protein: 3X Flag (N terminal on backbone)
  Cloning method: Restriction Enzyme; 5′ cloning site HindIII (not destroyed); 3′ cloning site Xba1 (not destroyed)
  Sequencing primers: 5′ CMV-F; 3′ hGH-pA-R
Resource information
  A portion of this plasmid was derived from a plasmid made by: Notch-4-containing Int-3 plasmid from Dr. Jan Kitajewski (Columbia University, New York City, New York)
Terms and licenses: Academic/Nonprofit Terms; Industry Terms: Not Available to Industry
Depositor comments: All NICD plasmids were cloned into the p3XFLAG-CMV-7(TM) expression vector (Sigma). NICD4 utilized HindIII/XbaI sites. NICD4 (Val-1463 to Asn-1964 of full length mouse N4) was amplified from the Int-3 plasmid (gift from Dr. J. Kitajewski) using primers 5HinN4 (5'-GGCCAAGCTTGTCCTCCAGCTCATTCGGCGACGG-3') and 3XbaN4 (5'-GCTCTAGACGGCTTCCGGTGCCTAGTTCAG-3').
How to cite: 3XFlagNICD4 was a gift from Raphael Kopan (Addgene plasmid # 20186 ; http://n2t.net/addgene:20186 ; RRID:Addgene_20186)
